>Addgene plasmid #141174 | pAcBac1-haloTyrRS C6 | addgene full sequence | sequence record 314452 | Addgene NGS Result
GACATTGATTATTGACTAGTTATTAATAGTAATCAATTACGGGGTCATTAGTTCATAGCCCATATATGGA
GTTCCGCGTTACATAACTTACGGTAAATGGCCCGCCTGGCTGACCGCCCAACGACCCCCGCCCATTGACG
TCAATAATGACGTATGTTCCCATAGTAACGCCAATAGGGACTTTCCATTGACGTCAATGGGTGGAGTATT
TACGGTAAACTGCCCACTTGGCAGTACATCAAGTGTATCATATGCCAAGTACGCCCCCTATTGACGTCAA
TGACGGTAAATGGCCCGCCTGGCATTATGCCCAGTACATGACCTTATGGGACTTTCCTACTTGGCAGTAC
ATCTACGTATTAGTCATCGCTATTACCATGGTGATGCGGTTTTGGCAGTACATCAATGGGCGTGGATAGC
GGTTTGACTCACGGGGATTTCCAAGTCTCCACCCCATTGACGTCAATGGGAGTTTGTTTTGGCACCAAAA
TCAACGGGACTTTCCAAAATGTCGTAACAACTCCGCCCCATTGACGCAAATGGGCGGTAGGCGTGTACGG
TGGGAGGTCTATATAAGCAGAGCTCTCTGGCTAACTAGAGAACCCACTGCTTACTGGCTTATCGAAATTA
ATACGACTCACTATAGGGAGACCCAAGCTGGCTAGCGCCACCATGGCGTGTCCGGTTCCTTTGCAGTTGC
CTCCACTGGAGCGCCTCACACTCGACGACTACAAGGACGACGACGACAAGGACAAGAAACCCCTGGACGT
GCTGATCAGCGCCACCGGCCTGTGGATGAGCCGGACCGGCACCCTGCACAAGATCAAGCACCACGAGGTG
TCAAGAAGCAAAATCTACATCGAGATGGCCTGCGGCGACCACCTGGTGGTGAACAACAGCAGAAGCTGCC
GGACCGCCAGAGCCTTCCGGCACCACAAGTACAGAAAGACCTGTAAGCGGTGCCGGGTGTCCGACGAGGA
CATCAACAACTTTCTGACCAGAAGCACCGAGAGCAAGAACAGCGTGAAAGTGCGGGTGGTGTCCGCCCCC
AAAGTGAAGAAAGCCATGCCCAAGAGCGTGTCCAGAGCCCCCAAGCCCCTGGAAAACAGCGTGTCCGCCA
AGGCCAGCACCAACACCAGCCGCAGCGTGCCCAGCCCCGCCAAGAGCACCCCCAACAGCTCCGTGCCCGC
CTCTGCTCCTGCTCCCAGCCTGACACGGTCCCAGCTGGACAGAGTGGAGGCCCTGCTGTCCCCCGAGGAC
AAGATCAGCCTGAACATGGCCAAGCCCTTCCGGGAGCTGGAACCCGAGCTGGTGACCCGGCGGAAGAACG
ACTTCCAGCGGCTGTACACCAACGACCGGGAGGACTACCTGGGCAAGCTGGAACGGGACATCACCAAGTT
CTTCGTGGACCGGGGCTTCCTGGAAATCAAGAGCCCCATCCTGATCCCCGCCGAGTACGTGGAGCGGATG
GGCATCAACAACGACACCGAGCTGTCCAAGCAGATTTTCCGGGTGGACAAGAACCTGTGCCTGCGGCCTA
CCCTGGCCCCCACCTCACTCAACTACCTGCGGAAACTGGACAGAATCCTGCCTGGCCCCATCAAGATTTT
CGAAGTGGGACCCTGCTACCGGAAAGAGAGCGACGGCAAAGAGCACCTGGAAGAGTTTACAATGGTGGGT
TTTACCCAGATGGGCAGCGGCTGCACCCGGGAGAACCTGGAAGCCCTGATCAAAGAGTTCCTGGATTACC
TGGAAATCGACTTCGAGATCGTGGGCGACAGCTGCATGGTGTACGGCGACACCCTGGACATCATGCACGG
CGACCTGGAACTGAGCAGCGCCGTGGTGGGACCCGTGTCCCTGGACCGGGAGTGGGGCATCGACAAGCCC
TGGATCGGAGCCGGCTTCGGCCTGGAACGGCTGCTGAAAGTGATGCACGGCTTCAAGAACATCAAGCGGG
CCAGCAGAAGCGAGAGCTACTACAACGGCATCAGCACCAACCTGTGATGAGAATTCAACGCGTTAAGTCG
ACAATCAACCTCTGGATTACAAAATTTGTGAAAGATTGACTGGTATTCTTAACTATGTTGCTCCTTTTAC
GCTATGTGGATACGCTGCTTTAATGCCTTTGTATCATGCTATTGCTTCCCGTATGGCTTTCATTTTCTCC
TCCTTGTATAAATCCTGGTTGCTGTCTCTTTATGAGGAGTTGTGGCCCGTTGTCAGGCAACGTGGCGTGG
TGTGCACTGTGTTTGCTGACGCAACCCCCACTGGTTGGGGCATTGCCACCACCTGTCAGCTCCTTTCCGG
GACTTTCGCTTTCCCCCTCCCTATTGCCACGGCGGAACTCATCGCCGCCTGCCTTGCCCGCTGCTGGACA
GGGGCTCGGCTGTTGGGCACTGACAATTCCGTGGTGTTGTCGGGGAAATCATCGTCCTTTCCTTGGCTGC
TCGCCTGTGTTGCCACCTGGATTCTGCGCGGGACGTCCTTCTGCTACGTCCCTTCGGCCCTCAATCCAGC
GGACCTTCCTTCCCGCGGCCTGCTGCCGGCTCTGCGGCCTCTTCCGCGTCTTCGCCTTCGCCCTCAGACG
AGTCGGATCTCCCTTTGGGCCGCCTCCCCGCGTCGACTTTAACTCGAGTCTAGAGGGCCCGTTTAAACCC
GCTGATCAGCCTCGACTGTGCCTTCTAGTTGCCAGCCATCTGTTGTTTGCCCCTCCCCCGTGCCTTCCTT
GACCCTGGAAGGTGCCACTCCCACTGTCCTTTCCTAATAAAATGAGGAAATTGCATCGCATTGTCTGAGT
AGGTGTCATTCTATTCTGGGGGGTGGGGTGGGGCAGGACAGCAAGGGGGAGGATTGGGAAGACAATAGCA
GGCATGCTGGGGATGCGGTGGGCTCTATGGCTTCTGAGGCGGAAAGAACCAGATCTCGGGCAGGAAGAGG
GCCTATTTCCCATGATTCCTTCATATTTGCATATACGATACAAGGCTGTTAGAGAGATAATTAGAATTAA
TTTGACTGTAAACACAAAGATATTAGTACAAAATACGTGACGTAGAAAGTAATAATTTCTTGGGTAGTTT
GCAGTTTTAAAATTATGTTTTAAAATGGACTATCATATGCTTACCGTAACTTGAAAGTATTTCGATTTCT
TGGCTTTATATATCTTGTGGAAAGGACGAAACACCGGAAACCTGATCATGTAGATCGAACGGACTCTAAA
TCCGTTCAGCCGGGTTAGATTCCCGGGGTTTCCGTTTTTTAATATTTGCATGTCGCTATGTGTTCTGGGA
AATCACCATAAACGTGAAATCCCTATCAGTGATAGAGACTTATAAGTTCCCTATCAGTGATAGAGACACC
GGGGGGTGGATCGAATAGATCACACGGACTCTAAATCCGTGCAGGCGGGTGAAACTCCCGCACCCCCCGT
TTTTTCAGCTGGGGCTCTAGGGGGTATCCCCACGCGCCCTGTAGCGGCGCATTAAGCGCAAGCCCTGCCA
TAGCCACTACGGGTACGTAGCCAACCACTAGAACTATAGCTAGAGTCCTGGGCGAACAAACGATGCTCGC
CTTCCAGAAAACCGAGGATGCGAACCACTTCATCCGGGGTCAGCACCACCGGCAAGCGCCGCGACGGCCG
AGGTCTACCGATCTCCTGAAGCAAGGGCAGATCCGTGCACAGCACCTTGCCGTAGAAGAACAGCAAGGCC
GCCAATGCCTGACGATGCGTGGAGACCGAAACCTTGCGCTCGTTCGCCAGCCAGGACAGAAATGCCTCGA
CTTCGCTGCTGCCCAAGGTTGCCGGGTGACGCACACCGTGGAAACGGATGAAGGCACGAACCCAGTTGAC
ATAAGCCTGTTCGGTTCGTAAACTGTAATGCAAGTAGCGTATGCGCTCACGCAACTGGTCCAGAACCTTG
ACCGAACGCAGCGGTGGTAACGGCGCAGTGGCGGTTTTCATGGCTTGTTATGACTGTTTTTTTGTACAGT
CTATGCCTCGGGCATCCAAGCAGCAAGCGCGTTACGCCGTGGGTCGATGTTTGATGTTATGGAGCAGCAA
CGATGTTACGCAGCAGCAACGATGTTACGCAGCAGGGCAGTCGCCCTAAAACAAAGTTAGGTGGCTCAAG
TATGGGCATCATTCGCACATGTAGGCTCGGCCCTGACCAAGTCAAATCCATGCGGGCTGCTCTTGATCTT
TTCGGTCGTGAGTTCGGAGACGTAGCCACCTACTCCCAACATCAGCCGGACTCCGATTACCTCGGGAACT
TGCTCCGTAGTAAGACATTCATCGCGCTTGCTGCCTTCGACCAAGAAGCGGTTGTTGGCGCTCTCGCGGC
TTACGTTCTGCCCAAGTTTGAGCAGCCGCGTAGTGAGATCTATATCTATGATCTCGCAGTCTCCGGCGAG
CACCGGAGGCAGGGCATTGCCACCGCGCTCATCAATCTCCTCAAGCATGAGGCCAACGCGCTTGGTGCTT
ATGTGATCTACGTGCAAGCAGATTACGGTGACGATCCCGCAGTGGCTCTCTATACAAAGTTGGGCATACG
GGAAGAAGTGATGCACTTTGATATCGACCCAAGTACCGCCACCTAACAATTCGTTCAAGCCGAGATCGGC
TTCCCGGCCGCGGAGTTGTTCGGTAAATTGTCACAACGCCGCGAATATAGTCTTTACCATGCCCTTGGCC
ACGCCCCTCTTTAATACGACGGGCAATTTGCACTTCAGAAAATGAAGAGTTTGCTTTAGCCATAACAAAA
GTCCAGTATGCTTTTTCACAGCATAACTGGACTGATTTCAGTTTACAACTATTCTGTCTAGTTTAAGACT
TTATTGTCATAGTTTAGATCTATTTTGTTCAGTTTAAGACTTTATTGTCCGCCCACACCCGCTTACGCAG
GGCATCCATTTATTACTCAACCGTAACCGATTTTGCCAGGTTACGCGGCTGGTCTATGCGGTGTGAAATA
CCGCACAGATGCGTAAGGAGAAAATACCGCATCAGGCGCTCTTCCGCTTCCTCGCTCACTGACTCGCTGC
GCTCGGTCGTTCGGCTGCGGCGAGCGGTATCAGCTCACTCAAAGGCGGTAATACGGTTATCCACAGAATC
AGGGGATAACGCAGGAAAGAACATGTGAGCAAAAGGCCAGCAAAAGGCCAGGAACCGTAAAAAGGCCGCG
TTGCTGGCGTTTTTCCATAGGCTCCGCCCCCCTGACGAGCATCACAAAAATCGACGCTCAAGTCAGAGGT
GGCGAAACCCGACAGGACTATAAAGATACCAGGCGTTTCCCCCTGGAAGCTCCCTCGTGCGCTCTCCTGT
TCCGACCCTGCCGCTTACCGGATACCTGTCCGCCTTTCTCCCTTCGGGAAGCGTGGCGCTTTCTCATAGC
TCACGCTGTAGGTATCTCAGTTCGGTGTAGGTCGTTCGCTCCAAGCTGGGCTGTGTGCACGAACCCCCCG
TTCAGCCCGACCGCTGCGCCTTATCCGGTAACTATCGTCTTGAGTCCAACCCGGTAAGACACGACTTATC
GCCACTGGCAGCAGCCACTGGTAACAGGATTAGCAGAGCGAGGTATGTAGGCGGTGCTACAGAGTTCTTG
AAGTGGTGGCCTAACTACGGCTACACTAGAAGAACAGTATTTGGTATCTGCGCTCTGCTGAAGCCAGTTA
CCTTCGGAAAAAGAGTTGGTAGCTCTTGATCCGGCAAACAAACCACCGCTGGTAGCGGTGGTTTTTTTGT
TTGCAAGCAGCAGATTACGCGCAGAAAAAAAGGATCTCAAGAAGATCCTTTGATCTTTTCTACGGGGTCT
GACGCTCAGTGGAACGAAAACTCACGTTAAGGGATTTTGGTCATGAGATTATCAAAAAGGATCTTCACCT
AGATCCTTTTAAATTAAAAATGAAGTTTTAAATCAATCTAAAGTATATATGAGTAAACTTGGTCTGACAG
TTACCAATGCTTAATCAGTGAGGCACCTATCTCAGCGATCTGTCTATTTCGTTCATCCATAGTTGCCTGA
CTCCCCGTCGTGTAGATAACTACGATACGGGAGGGCTTACCATCTGGCCCCAGTGCTGCAATGATACCGC
GAGACCCACGCTCACCGGCTCCAGATTTATCAGCAATAAACCAGCCAGCCGGAAGGGCCGAGCGCAGAAG
TGGTCCTGCAACTTTATCCGCCTCCATCCAGTCTATTAATTGTTGCCGGGAAGCTAGAGTAAGTAGTTCG
CCAGTTAATAGTTTGCGCAACGTTGTTGCCATTGCTACAGGCATCGTGGTGTCACGCTCGTCGTTTGGTA
TGGCTTCATTCAGCTCCGGTTCCCAACGATCAAGGCGAGTTACATGATCCCCCATGTTGTGCAAAAAAGC
GGTTAGCTCCTTCGGTCCTCCGATCGTTGTCAGAAGTAAGTTGGCCGCAGTGTTATCACTCATGGTTATG
GCAGCACTGCATAATTCTCTTACTGTCATGCCATCCGTAAGATGCTTTTCTGTGACTGGTGAGTACTCAA
CCAAGTCATTCTGAGAATAGTGTATGCGGCGACCGAGTTGCTCTTGCCCGGCGTCAATACGGGATAATAC
CGCGCCACATAGCAGAACTTTAAAAGTGCTCATCATTGGAAAACGTTCTTCGGGGCGAAAACTCTCAAGG
ATCTTACCGCTGTTGAGATCCAGTTCGATGTAACCCACTCGTGCACCCAACTGATCTTCAGCATCTTTTA
CTTTCACCAGCGTTTCTGGGTGAGCAAAAACAGGAAGGCAAAATGCCGCAAAAAAGGGAATAAGGGCGAC
ACGGAAATGTTGAATACTCATACTCTTCCTTTTTCAATATTATTGAAGCATTTATCAGGGTTATTGTCTC
ATGAGCGGATACATATTTGAATGTATTTAGAAAAATAAACAAATAGGGGTTCCGCGCACATTTCCCCGAA
AAGTGCCACCTAAATTGTAAGCGTTAATATTTTGTTAAAATTCGCGTTAAATTTTTGTTAAATCAGCTCA
TTTTTTAACCAATAGGCCGAAATCGGCAAAATCCCTTATAAATCAAAAGAATAGACCGAGATAGGGT
[37 nt withheld, positions 7068-7104]
AAGAACGTGGACTCCAACGTCAAAGG
[49 nt withheld, positions 7131-7179]
T
[91 nt withheld, positions 7181-7271]
G
[124 nt withheld, positions 7273-7396]
CCCATTCGCCATTCAGGCTGCAAATAAGCGTTGATATTCAGTCAATTACAAACATTAATAACGAAGAGAT
GACAGAAAAATTTTCATTCTGTGACAGAGAAAAAGTAGCCGAAGATGACGGTTTGTCACATGGAGTTGGC
AGGATGTTTGATTAAAAACATAACAGGAAGAAAAATGCCCCGCTGTGGGCGGACAAAATAGTTGGGAACT
GGGAGGGGTGGAAATGGAGTTTTTAAGGATTATTTAGGGAAGAGTGACAAAATAGATGGGAACTGGGTGT
AGCGTCGTAAGCTAATACGAAAATTAAAAATGACAAAATAGTTTGGAACTAGATTTCACTTATCTGGTTC
GGATCTCCTAGCAAAAAACGGGGGGTGCGGGAGTTTCACCCGCCTGCACGGATTTAGAGTCCGTGTGATC
TATTCGATCCACCCCCCGGTGTCTCTATCACTGATAGGGAACTTATAAGTCTCTATCACTGATAGGGATT
TCACGTTTATGGTGATTTCCCAGAACACATAGCGACATGCAAATATTAAAAAACGGAAACCCCGGGAATC
TAACCCGGCTGAACGGATTTAGAGTCCGTTCGATCTACATGATCAGGTTTCCGGTGTTTCGTCCTTTCCA
CAAGATATATAAAGCCAAGAAATCGAAATACTTTCAAGTTACGGTAAGCATATGATAGTCCATTTTAAAA
CATAATTTTAAAACTGCAAACTACCCAAGAAATTATTACTTTCTACGTCACGTATTTTGTACTAATATCT
TTGTGTTTACAGTCAAATTAATTCTAATTATCTCTCTAACAGCCTTGTATCGTATATGCAAATATGAAGG
AATCATGGGAAATAGGCCCTCTTCCTGCCCGACCTAGGCTCAAGCAGTGATCAGATCCAGACATGATAAG
ATACATTGATGAGTTTGGACAAACCACAACTAGAATGCAGTGAAAAAAATGCTTTATTTGTGAAATTTGT
GATGCTATTGCTTTATTTGTAACCATTATAAGCTGCAATAAACAAGTTAACAACAACAATTGCATTCATT
TTATGTTTCAGGTTCAGGGGGAGGTGTGGGAGGTTTTTTAAAGCAAGTAAAACCTCTACAAATGTGGTAT
GGCTGATTATGATCCTCTAGTACTTCTCGACAAGCTTGGCCGGCCTGGCCTTATCACTTTCCAAGTCGGT
TCATCTCTATGTCTGTATAAATCTGTCTTTTCTTGGTGTGCTTTAATTTAATGCAAAGATGGATACCAAC
TCGGAGAACCAAGAATAGTCCAATGATTAACCCTATGATAAAGAAAAAAGAGGCAATAGAGCTTTTCCAA
CTACTGAACCAACCTTCTACAAGCTCGATTGGATT
[1296 nt withheld, positions 8762-10057]
GCAATTCACCCCAATGAATAAAAAGGCTAAGTACAAAAGGCACTTCATGGTGGCGGTTTTTTAGGAGTTC
GCGCCCGATGGTGGGACGGTATGAATAATCCGGAATATTTATAGGTTTTTTTATTACAAAACTGTTACGA
AAACAGTAAAATACTTATTTATTTGCGAGATGGTTATCATTTTAATTATCTCCATGATCTATTAATATTC
CGGAGTATACGGACCGCGGCCGCAAATACCTGCAGGATCCGTTTTGCGCTGCTTCGCGATGTACGGGCCA
GATATACGCGTT
Features (pLannotate 1.2.2; 33 found; start..end, strand, type, name):
      1..380     +  enhancer       CMV enhancer: human cytomegalovirus immediate early enhancer
    381..584     +  promoter       CMV promoter: human cytomegalovirus (CMV) immediate early promoter
    580..613     +  LTR            5' LTR (truncated) (fragment): truncated 5' long terminal repeat (LTR) from HIV-1
    629..647     +  promoter       T7 promoter: promoter for bacteriophage T7 RNA polymerase
    730..750     +  CDS            FLAG (fragment): FLAG® epitope tag, followed by an enterokinase cleavage site
    751..2004    +  CDS            pylS: PYLS_METBA - Experimental evidence at protein level: Swiss-Prot protein existence level 1. Catalyzes the attachment of pyrrolysine to tRNA(Pyl). Pyrrolysine is a lysine derivative encoded by the termination codon UAG. From Methanosarcina barkeri.
   2033..2621    +  misc_feature   WPRE: woodchuck hepatitis virus posttranscriptional regulatory element
   2676..2900    +  polyA_signal   bGH poly(A) signal: bovine growth hormone polyadenylation signal
   2904..2922    +  promoter       SV40 promoter (fragment): SV40 enhancer and early promoter
   2937..3177    +  promoter       U6 promoter: RNA polymerase III promoter for human U6 snRNA
   3185..3253    +  ncRNA          tRNA: Accession: RF00005 - tRNA
   3262..3356    +  promoter       H1-2O2 promoter: doxycycline-inducible variant of the human H1 RNA promoter (Henriksen et al., 2007)
   3360..3428    +  ncRNA          tRNA: Accession: RF00005 - tRNA
   3462..3489    +  rep_origin     f1 ori (fragment): f1 bacteriophage origin of replication; arrow indicates direction of (+) strand synthesis
   3509..3868    +  CDS            YPR2_ECOLX (fragment): Protein predicted: Swiss-Prot protein existence level 4. From Escherichia coli.
   3846..3874    +  promoter       Pc promoter: intI1 (promoter lies within the coding sequence); class 1 integron promoter
   4063..4596    +  CDS            GmR: gentamycin acetyltransferase; aacC1; confers resistance to gentamycin
   4663..4887    +  mobile_element Tn7R: mini-Tn7 element (right end of the Tn7 transposon) Tn7
   4955..5006    +  misc_feature   bom (fragment): basis of mobility region from pBR322
   5192..5780    -  rep_origin     ori: high-copy-number ColE1/pMB1/pBR322/pUC origin of replication
   5951..6811    -  CDS            AmpR: β-lactamase; bla; confers resistance to ampicillin, carbenicillin, and related antibiotics
   6812..6916    -  promoter       AmpR promoter: bla
   6942..7396    -  rep_origin     f1 ori (sequence partly withheld): f1 bacteriophage origin of replication; arrow indicates direction of (+) strand synthesis
   7401..7417    -  CDS            lacZα (fragment): LacZα fragment of β-galactosidase; lacZ fragment
   7580..7745    +  mobile_element Tn7L: mini-Tn7 element (left end of the Tn7 transposon) Tn7
   7764..7832    -  ncRNA          tRNA: Accession: RF00005 - tRNA
   7838..7932    -  promoter       H1-2O2 promoter: doxycycline-inducible variant of the human H1 RNA promoter (Henriksen et al., 2007)
   7939..8007    -  ncRNA          tRNA: Accession: RF00005 - tRNA
   8017..8257    -  promoter       U6 promoter: RNA polymerase III promoter for human U6 snRNA
   8290..8424    -  polyA_signal   SV40 poly(A) signal: SV40 polyadenylation signal
   8447..8530    -  CDS            large T antigen (fragment): large T antigen from SV40 (simian virus 40)
   8572..10105   -  CDS            VSV-G (fragment) (sequence partly withheld): vesicular stomatitis virus G glycoprotein Indiana strain
  10164..10255   -  promoter       polyhedrin promoter: polh from Autographa californica; promoter for the baculovirus polyhedrin gene
