[The description below was written by a language model from this plasmid's Addgene catalogue record and pLannotate feature annotations shown in this document.]
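Description:
pAcBac1-haloTyrRS C6 is a roughly 10.3 kb plasmid built on the pAcBac backbone for expressing an orthogonal aminoacyl-tRNA synthetase/tRNA pair in mammalian cells, so that halotyrosine unnatural amino acids can be incorporated site-specifically into proteins. It is propagated in E. coli through a high-copy ColE1/pUC-type origin with ampicillin selection, and an f1 origin is also present. The catalogue lists the vector type as mammalian expression and lentiviral. However, the feature table shows only a short truncated HIV-1 LTR fragment next to the CMV promoter and no lentiviral packaging elements. Instead, the annotations show Tn7L and Tn7R ends flanking the payload and a gentamicin resistance gene, together with a polyhedrin promoter driving VSV-G. This is the layout of a baculovirus transfer vector that transposes into a bacmid, where VSV-G pseudotyping would help the resulting baculovirus transduce mammalian cells (BacMam-style delivery). Plain transfection of the plasmid is also compatible with the design.

The main insert is the C6 HaloTyr synthetase, a Methanosarcina barkeri pyrrolysyl-tRNA synthetase (pylS) variant carrying the L270S, Y271L, N311G and C313T mutations. It has an N-terminal FLAG tag and is transcribed from the CMV enhancer/promoter, with a WPRE and a bGH polyadenylation signal downstream to improve transcript stability and processing. Four tRNA genes are annotated in two clusters, and each cluster pairs a U6 and an H1-type RNA polymerase III promoter. The multiple copies presumably raise levels of the cognate suppressor tRNA, although the record does not name the tRNA or the codon it decodes. In use, the plasmid would be paired with a separate target gene carrying the codon to be suppressed, which this construct does not include.
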