Addgene plasmid #141174: pAcBac1-haloTyrRS C6
Purpose: Expression of orthogonal tRNA and tRNA synthetase for incorporation of unnatural amino acids
Depositing lab: Ryan Mehl. Depositing organization: Oregon State University. Publication: Efficient Site-Specific Prokaryotic and Eukaryotic Incorporation of Halotyrosine Amino Acids into Proteins. Jang HS, Gu X, Cooley RB, Porter JJ, Henson RL, Willi T, DiDonato JA, Hazen SL, Mehl RA. ACS Chem Biol. 2020 Feb 21;15(2):562-574. doi: 10.1021/acschembio.9b01026. Epub 2020 Feb 10. PubMed 31994864.
Backbone
  Vector backbone: pAcBac
  Vector type: Mammalian Expression, Lentiviral
Growth in bacteria
  Bacterial resistance: Ampicillin, 100 μg/mL
  Growth temperature: 30°C
  Growth strain: NEB Stable
  Copy number: High Copy
Gene/Insert
  Gene/Insert name: C6 HaloTyr tRNA synthetase
  Species: Methanosarcina barkeri
  Mutation: L270S, Y271L, N311G, C313T
  Promoter: CMV
  Cloning method: Gibson Cloning
  Sequencing primers: 5′ Unknown
Terms and licenses: Academic/Nonprofit Terms; Industry Terms: Not Available to Industry
How to cite: pAcBac1-haloTyrRS C6 was a gift from Ryan Mehl (Addgene plasmid # 141174 ; http://n2t.net/addgene:141174 ; RRID:Addgene_141174)
